>Addgene plasmid #119256 | pJMP1187 | addgene full sequence | sequence record 232553 | Addgene NGS Result
AGCTTATCGGCCAGCCTCGCAGAGCAGGATTCCCGTTGAGCACCGCCAGGTGCGAATAAGGGACAGTGAA
GAAGGAACACCCGCTCGCGGGTGGGCCTACTTCACCTATCCTGCCCGGCTGACGCCGTTGGATACACCAA
GGAAAGTCTACACGAACCCTTTGGCAAAATCCTGTATATCGTGCGAAAAAGGATGGATATACCGAAAAAA
TCGCTATAATGACCCCGAAGCAGGGTTATGCAGCGGAAAGTATACCTTAAGGAATCCCCTGATAACGCAG
GAAAGAACATGTGAGCAAAAGGCCAGCAAAAGGCCAGGAACCGTAAAAAGGCCGCACTCCCTGCCTCTGT
CATCACGATACTGTGATGCCATGGCTAATTCCCATGTCAGCCGTTAAGTGTTCCTGTGTCACTCAAAATT
GCTTTGAGAGGCTCTAAGGGCTTCTCAGTGCGTTACATCCCTGGCTTGTTGTCCACAACCGTTAAACCTT
AAAAGCTTTAAAAGCCTTATATATTCTTTTTTTTCTTATAAAACTTAAAACCTTAGAGGCTATTTAAGTT
GCTGATTTATATTAATTTTATTGTTCAAACATGAGAGCTTAGTACGTGAAACATGAGAGCTTAGTACGTT
AGCCATGAGAGCTTAGTACGTTAGCCATGAGGGTTTAGTTCGTTAAACATGAGAGCTTAGTACGTTAAAC
ATGAGAGCTTAGTACGTGAAACATGAGAGCTTAGTACGTACTATCAACAGGTTGAACTGCTGATCTTCAG
ATCCTCTACGCCGGACGCATCGTGGCCGGATCTTGCGGCCGCAAAAATTAAAAATGAAGTTTTAAATCAA
TCTAAAGTATATATGAGTAAACTTGGTCTGACAGTTACCAATGCTTAATCAGTGAGGCACCAATAACTGC
CTTTGATCTTTTCTACGGGGTCTGACGCTCAGTGGAACGAAAACTCACGTTAAGGGATTTTGGTCATGAG
ATTATCAAAAAGGATCTTCACCTAGATCCTTTTAAATTAAAAATGAAGTTTTAAATCAATCTAAAGTATA
TATGAGTAAACTTGGTCTGACAGTTACCAATGCTTAATCAGTGAGGCACCTATCTCAGCGATCTGTCTAT
TTCGTTCATCCATAGTTGCCTGACTCCCCGTCGTGTAGATAACTACGATACGGGAGGGCTTACCATCTGG
CCCCAGTGCTGCAATGATACCGCGGGACCCACGCTCACCGGCTCCAGATTTATCAGCAATAAACCAGCCA
GCCGGAAGGGCCGAGCGCAGAAGTGGTCCTGCAACTTTATCCGCCTCCATCCAGTCTATTAATTGTTGCC
GGGAAGCTAGAGTAAGTAGTTCGCCAGTTAATAGTTTGCGCAACGTTGTTGCCATTGCTACAGGCATCGT
GGTGTCACGCTCGTCGTTTGGTATGGCTTCATTCAGCTCCGGTTCCCAACGATCAAGGCGAGTTACATGA
TCCCCCATGTTGTGCAAAAAAGCGGTTAGCTCCTTCGGTCCTCCGATCGTTGTCAGAAGTAAGTTGGCCG
CAGTGTTATCACTCATGGTTATGGCAGCACTGCATAATTCTCTTACTGTCATGCCATCCGTAAGATGCTT
TTCTGTGACTGGTGAGTACTCAACCAAGTCATTCTGAGAATAGTGTATGCGGCGACCGAGTTGCTCTTGC
CCGGCGTCAATACGGGATAATACCGCGCCACATAGCAGAACTTTAAAAGTGCTCATCATTGGAAAACGTT
CTTCGGGGCGAAAACTCTCAAGGATCTTACCGCTGTTGAGATCCAGTTCGATGTAACCCACTCGTGCACC
CAACTGATCTTCAGCATCTTTTACTTTCACCAGCGTTTCTGGGTGAGCAAAAACAGGAAGGCAAAATGCC
GCAAAAAAGGGAATAAGGGCGACACGGAAATGTTGAATACTCATACTCTTCCTTTTTCAATATTATTGAA
GCATTTATCAGGGTTATTGTCTCATGAGCGGATACATATTTGAATGTATTTAGAAAAATAAACAAATAGG
GGTTCCGCGCACATTTCCCCGAAAAGTGCCACCTGACGTCTAAGAAACCATTATTATCATGACATTAACC
TATAAAAATAGGCGTATCACGAGGCCCTTTCGTCTCGCGCGTTTCGGTGACGACGGTGAAAACCTCTGAC
ACATGCAGCTCCCGGAGACGGTCACAGCTTGTCTGTAAGCGGATGCCGGGAGCAGACAAGCCCGTCAGGG
CGCGTCAGCGGGTGTTGGCGGGTGTCGGGGCTGGCTTAACTATGCGGCATCAGAGCAGATTGTACTGAGA
GTGCACCATATGCGGTGTGAAATACCGCACAGATGCGTAAGGAGAAAATACCGCATCAGGCGCCATTCGC
CATTCAGGCTGCGCAACTGTTGGGAAGGGCGATCGGTGCGGGCCTCTTCGCTATTACGCCAGCTAGAGGA
CCAGCCGCGTAACCTGGCAAAATCGGTTACGGTTGAGTAATAAATGGATGCCCTGCGTAAGCAGGTGTGG
GCGGACAATAAAGTCTTAAACTGAACAAAATAGATCTAAACTATGACAATAAAGTCTTAAACTAGACAGA
ATAGTTGTAAACTGAAATCAGTCCAGTTATGCTGTGAAAAAGCATACTGGACTTTTGTTATGGCTAAAGC
AAACTCTTCATTTTCTGAAGTGCAAATTGCCCGTCGTATTAAAGAGGGGCGTGGGGTTCGAGGTCGACGG
TATCGATAAGCTAGCTTAATTAGCTGAGCTTGGACTCCTGTTGATAGATCCAGTAATGACCTCAGAACTC
CATCTGGATTTGTTCAGAACGCTCGGTTGCCGCCGGGCGTTTTTTATTGGTGAGAATCCAAGCTAGACTG
CGATGAGTGGCAGGGCGGGGCGTAATTTTTTTAAGGCAGTTATTGGTGCCCTTAAACGCCTGGGGTAATG
ACTCTCTAGCTTGAGGCATCAAATAAAACGAAAGGCTCAGTCGAAAGACTGGGCCTTTCGTTTTATCTGT
TGTTTGTCGGTGAACGCTCTCCTGAGTAGGACAAATCCGCCGCTAGGAGCTTGCGGCCCGGACGATGAGC
TCGAATTGGGGATCTTGAAGTACCTATTCCGAAGTTCCTATTCTCTAGAAAGTATAGGAACTTCAGAGCG
CTTTTGAAGCTGATGCTCGAGTCATTTCGAACCCCAGAGTCCCGCTCAGAAGAACTCGTCAAGAAGGCGA
TAGAAGGCGATGCGCTGCGAATCGGGAGCGGCGATACCGTAAAGCACGAGGAAGCGGTCAGCCCATTCGC
CGCCAAGCTCTTCAGCAATATCACGGGTAGCCAACGCTATGTCCTGATAGCGGTCCGCCACACCCAGCCG
GCCACAGTCGATGAATCCAGAAAAGCGGCCATTTTCCACCATGATATTCGGCAAGCAGGCATCGCCATGG
GTCACGACGAGATCCTCGCCGTCGGGCATGCGCGCCTTGAGCCTGGCGAACAGTTCGGCTGGCGCGAGCC
CCTGATGCTCTTCGTCCAGATCATCCTGATCGACAAGACCGGCTTCCATCCGAGTACGTGCTCGCTCGAT
GCGATGTTTCGCTTGGTGGTCGAATGGGCAGGTAGCCGGATCAAGCGTATGCAGCCGCCGCATTGCATCA
GCCATGATGGATACTTTCTCGGCAGGAGCAAGGTGAGATGACAGGAGATCCTGCCCCGGCACTTCGCCCA
ATAGCAGCCAGTCCCTTCCCGCTTCAGTGACAACGTCGAGCACAGCTGCGCAAGGAACGCCCGTCGTGGC
CAGCCACGATAGCCGCGCTGCCTCGTCCTGCAGTTCATTCAGGGCACCGGACAGGTCGGTCTTGACAAAA
AGAACCGGGCGCCCCTGCGCTGACAGCCGGAACACGGCGGCATCAGAGCAGCCGATTGTCTGTTGTGCCC
AGTCATAGCCGAATAGCCTCTCCACCCAAGCGGCCGGAGAACCTGCGTGCAATCCATCTTGTTCAATCAT
GCGAAACGATCCTCATCCTGTCTCTTGATCAGATCTTGATCCCCTGCGCCATCAGATCCTTGGCGGCAAG
AAAGCCATCCAGTTTTGAGCGCATACGCTACTTGCATTACAGTTTACGAACCGAACAGGCTTATGTCAAC
TGGGTTCGTGCCTTCATCCGTTTCCACGGTCTCGAGAGTTCAACAGACAGCCTTCGTTCTTATGGCCGTT
CAGGAGGAAGTTCCTATTCCGAAGTTCCTATTCTCTAGAAAGTATAGGAACTTCTTGAGAAGAGAAAAGA
AAACCGCCGATCCTGTCCACCGCATTACTGCAAGGTAGTGGACAAGACCGGCGGTCTTAAGTTTTTTGGC
TGAAACGAATGACGAAAAGGCTGTCTGAGCAAATCCAGGAGGTCGTTTTTATTAAGCACCGGTGGAGTGA
CGACCTTCAGCACGTTCGTACTGTTCAACGATGGTGTAGTCTTCGTTGTGGGAGGTGATGTCCAGTTTGA
TGTCGGTTTTGTAAGCACCCGGCAGCTGAACCGGTTTTTTAGCCATGTAGGTGGTTTTAACTTCAGCGTC
GTAGTGACCACCGTCTTTCAGTTTCAGACGCATTTTGATTTCACCTTTCAGAGCACCGTCTTCCGGGTAC
ATACGTTCGGTGGAAGCTTCCCAACCCATGGTTTTTTTCTGCATAACCGGACCGTCGGACGGGAAGTTGG
TACCACGCAGTTTAACTTTGTAGATGAACTCACCGTCTTGCAGGGAGGAGTCCTGGGTAACGGTAACAAC
ACCACCGTCTTCGAAGTTCATAACACGTTCCCATTTGAAACCTTCCGGGAAGGACAGTTTCAGGTAGTCC
GGGATGTCAGCCGGGTGTTTAACGTAAGCTTTGGAACCGTACTGGAACTGCGGGGACAGGATGTCCCAAG
CGAACGGCAGCGGACCACCTTTGGTAACTTTCAGTTTAGCGGTCTGGGTACCTTCGTACGGACGACCTTC
ACCTTCACCTTCGATTTCGAACTCGTGACCGTTAACGGAACCTTCCATACGAACTTTGAAACGCATGAAC
TCTTTGATAACGTCTTCGCTACTCGCCATGGTACCTTTCTCCTCTTTAATTAATTCAGATCTATTATACC
TAGGACTGAGCTAGCTGTCAAATTCACCACCCTGAATTGACTCTCAAACCGTATTAGCCCGGTATTTTGG
AAATAGCGGAAGCACTGACTTTTGTTATCAATAAAAAAGGCCCCCCGTTAGGGAGGCCTTATTGTTCGTC
TACTCGGAAGAGCGAGAGACAACAGAACGGTCAGCCACATGAATTCAAAAAAAAAGCACCGACTCGGTGC
CACTTTTTCAAGTTGATAACGGACTAGCCTTATTTAAACTTGCTATGCTGTTTCCAGCATAGCTCTTAAA
CAGACCGCTAAACTGAAAGTTACTAGAAGTATCTTGTTATCCGCTCACAATGTCAATGTTATCCGCTCAC
ATTTATAGATCTTTAGGAATTCTTTCAGCTCAGTCGATAGGTAGTAGGCAAGAGTAGTCGCACCTTTGGT
CGAAAAAAAAAGCCCGCACTGTCAGGTGCGGGCTTTTTTCTGTGTTTCCCCAAAAGTAAAAACCCGCCGA
AGCGGGTTTTTACGTAAAACAGGTGAAACTGACCAGACGAGAAGGCTTTGGAGGTGATAATGGGGCTCAA
GGACCCTGGGGTGCCTAATGAGTGAGCTAACTTACATTAATTGCGTTGCGCTCACTGCCCGCTTTCCAGT
CGGGAAACCTGTCGTGCCAGCTGCATTAATGAATCGGCCAACGCGCGGGGAGAGGCGGTTTGCGTATTGG
GCGCCAGGGTGGTTTTTCTTTTCACCAGTGAGACGGGCAACAGCTGATTGCCCTTCACCGCCTGGCCCTG
AGAGAGTTGCAGCAAGCGGTCCACGCTGGTTTGCCCCAGCAGGCGAAAATCCTGTTTGATGGTGGTTAAC
GGCGGGATATAACATGAGCTGTCTTCGGTATCGTCGTATCCCACTACCGAGATATCCGCACCAACGCGCA
GCCCGGACTCGGTAATGGCGCGCATTGCGCCCAGCGCCATCTGATCGTTGGCAACCAGCATCGCAGTGGG
AACGATGCCCTCATTCAGCATTTGCATGGTTTGTTGAAAACCGGACATGGCACTCCAGTCGCCTTCCCGT
TCCGCTATCGGCTGAATTTGATTGCGAGTGAGATATTTATGCCAGCCAGCCAGACGCAGACGCGCCGAGA
CAGAACTTAATGGGCCCGCTAACAGCGCGATTTGCTGGTGACCCAATGCGACCAGATGCTCCACGCCCAG
TCGCGTACCGTCTTCATGGGAGAAAATAATACTGTTGATGGGTGTCTGGTCAGAGACATCAAGAAATAAC
GCCGGAACATTAGTGCAGGCAGCTTCCACAGCAATGGCATCCTGGTCATCCAGCGGATAGTTAATGATCA
GCCCACTGACGCGTTGCGCGAGAAGATTGTGCACCGCCGCTTTACAGGCTTCGACGCCGCTTCGTTCTAC
CATCGACACCACCACGCTGGCACCCAGTTGATCGGCGCGAGATTTAATCGCCGCGACAATTTGCGACGGC
GCGTGCAGGGCCAGACTGGAGGTGGCAACGCCAATCAGCAACGACTGTTTGCCCGCCAGTTGTTGTGCCA
CGCGGTTGGGAATGTAATTCAGCTCCGCCATCGCCGCTTCCACTTTTTCCCGCGTTTTCGCAGAAACGTG
GCTGGCCTGGTTCACCACGCGGGAAACGGTCTGATAAGAGACACCGGCATACTCTGCGACATCGTATAAC
GTTACTGGTTTCACATTCACCACCCTGAATTGACTCTCTTCCGGGCGCTATCATGCCATACCGCGAAAGG
TTTTGCACCATTCGATGGTGTCAACGTAAATGCATGCCGCTTGGGAGGCAGATAGGTAGGCATGGCCCCC
ATTTTCAATACAAGCAACGCATGAGAAAGCCCCCGGAAGATCACCTTCCGGGGGCTTTTTTATTGCGCTC
CGGCAATTAAAAAAGCGGCTAACCACGCCGCTTTTTTTACGTCTGCAGGCGAATTGATCTGGTTTGACAG
CTTATCACCAAGCCAGTTACCTCGGTTCAAAGAGTTGGTAGCTCAGAGAACCTTCGAAAAACCGCCCTGC
AAGGCGGTTTTTTCGTTTTCAGAGCAAGAGATTACGCGCAGACCAAAACGATCTCAAGAAGATCATCTTA
TTAATCAGATAAAATATTATAAATGTGAGCGGATAACATTGACATTGTGAGCGGATAACAAGATACTGAG
CACATCAGCAGGTTTCACACAGGAAAACTAGTATGGACAAGAAGTACAGCATCGGCCTGGCCATCGGCAC
CAACTCTGTGGGCTGGGCCGTGATCACCGACGAGTACAAGGTGCCCAGCAAGAAATTCAAGGTGCTGGGC
AACACCGACCGGCACAGCATCAAGAAGAACCTGATCGGCGCCCTGCTGTTCGACAGCGGAGAAACAGCCG
AGGCCACCCGGCTGAAGAGAACCGCCAGAAGAAGATACACCAGACGGAAGAACCGGATCTGCTATCTGCA
AGAGATCTTCAGCAACGAGATGGCCAAGGTGGACGACAGCTTCTTCCACAGACTGGAAGAGTCCTTCCTG
GTGGAAGAGGATAAGAAGCACGAGCGGCACCCCATCTTCGGCAACATCGTGGACGAGGTGGCCTACCACG
AGAAGTACCCCACCATCTACCACCTGAGAAAGAAACTGGTGGACAGCACCGACAAGGCCGACCTGCGGCT
GATCTATCTGGCCCTGGCCCACATGATCAAGTTCCGGGGCCACTTCCTGATCGAGGGCGACCTGAACCCC
GACAACAGCGACGTGGACAAGCTGTTCATCCAGCTGGTGCAGACCTACAACCAGCTGTTCGAGGAAAACC
CCATCAACGCCAGCGGCGTGGACGCCAAGGCCATCCTGTCTGCCAGACTGAGCAAGAGCAGACGGCTGGA
AAATCTGATCGCCCAGCTGCCCGGCGAGAAGAAGAATGGCCTGTTCGGCAACCTGATTGCCCTGAGCCTG
GGCCTGACCCCCAACTTCAAGAGCAACTTCGACCTGGCCGAGGATGCCAAACTGCAGCTGAGCAAGGACA
CCTACGACGACGACCTGGACAACCTGCTGGCCCAGATCGGCGACCAGTACGCCGACCTGTTTCTGGCCGC
CAAGAACCTGTCCGACGCCATCCTGCTGAGCGACATCCTGAGAGTGAACACCGAGATCACCAAGGCCCCC
CTGAGCGCCTCTATGATCAAGAGATACGACGAGCACCACCAGGACCTGACCCTGCTGAAAGCTCTCGTGC
GGCAGCAGCTGCCTGAGAAGTACAAAGAGATTTTCTTCGACCAGAGCAAGAACGGCTACGCCGGCTACAT
CGATGGCGGAGCCAGCCAGGAAGAGTTCTACAAGTTCATCAAGCCCATCCTGGAAAAGATGGACGGCACC
GAGGAACTGCTCGTGAAGCTGAACAGAGAGGACCTGCTGCGGAAGCAGCGGACCTTCGACAACGGCAGCA
TCCCCCACCAGATCCACCTGGGAGAGCTGCACGCCATTCTGCGGCGGCAGGAAGATTTTTACCCATTCCT
GAAGGACAACCGGGAAAAGATCGAGAAGATCCTGACCTTCCGCATCCCCTACTACGTGGGCCCTCTGGCC
AGGGGAAACAGCAGATTCGCCTGGATGACCAGAAAGAGCGAGGAAACCATCACCCCCTGGAACTTCGAGG
AAGTGGTGGACAAGGGCGCCAGCGCCCAGAGCTTCATCGAGCGGATGACCAACTTCGATAAGAACCTGCC
CAACGAGAAGGTGCTGCCCAAGCACAGCCTGCTGTACGAGTACTTCACCGTGTACAACGAGCTGACCAAA
GTGAAATACGTGACCGAGGGAATGAGAAAGCCCGCCTTCCTGAGCGGCGAGCAGAAAAAAGCCATCGTGG
ACCTGCTGTTCAAGACCAACCGGAAAGTGACCGTGAAGCAGCTGAAAGAGGACTACTTCAAGAAAATCGA
GTGCTTCGACTCCGTGGAAATCTCCGGCGTGGAAGATCGGTTCAACGCCTCCCTGGGCACATACCACGAT
CTGCTGAAAATTATCAAGGACAAGGACTTCCTGGACAATGAGGAAAACGAGGACATTCTGGAAGATATCG
TGCTGACCCTGACACTGTTTGAGGACAGAGAGATGATCGAGGAACGGCTGAAAACCTATGCCCACCTGTT
CGACGACAAAGTGATGAAGCAGCTGAAGCGGCGGAGATACACCGGCTGGGGCAGGCTGAGCCGGAAGCTG
ATCAACGGCATCCGGGACAAGCAGTCCGGCAAGACAATCCTGGATTTCCTGAAGTCCGACGGCTTCGCCA
ACAGAAACTTCATGCAGCTGATCCACGACGACAGCCTGACCTTTAAAGAGGACATCCAGAAAGCCCAGGT
GTCCGGCCAGGGCGATAGCCTGCACGAGCACATTGCCAATCTGGCCGGCAGCCCCGCCATTAAGAAGGGC
ATCCTGCAGACAGTGAAGGTGGTGGACGAGCTCGTGAAAGTGATGGGCCGGCACAAGCCCGAGAACATCG
TGATCGAAATGGCCAGAGAGAACCAGACCACCCAGAAGGGACAGAAGAACAGCCGCGAGAGAATGAAGCG
GATCGAAGAGGGCATCAAAGAGCTGGGCAGCCAGATCCTGAAAGAACACCCCGTGGAAAACACCCAGCTG
CAGAACGAGAAGCTGTACCTGTACTACCTGCAGAATGGGCGGGATATGTACGTGGACCAGGAACTGGACA
TCAACCGGCTGTCCGACTACGATGTGGACGCTATCGTGCCTCAGAGCTTTCTGAAGGACGACTCCATCGA
TAACAAAGTGCTGACTCGGAGCGACAAGAACCGGGGCAAGAGCGACAACGTGCCCTCCGAAGAGGTCGTG
AAGAAGATGAAGAACTACTGGCGCCAGCTGCTGAATGCCAAGCTGATTACCCAGAGGAAGTTCGACAATC
TGACCAAGGCCGAGAGAGGCGGCCTGAGCGAACTGGATAAGGCCGGCTTCATCAAGAGACAGCTGGTGGA
AACCCGGCAGATCACAAAGCACGTGGCACAGATCCTGGACTCCCGGATGAACACTAAGTACGACGAGAAC
GACAAACTGATCCGGGAAGTGAAAGTGATCACCCTGAAGTCCAAGCTGGTGTCCGATTTCCGGAAGGATT
TCCAGTTTTACAAAGTGCGCGAGATCAACAACTACCACCACGCCCACGACGCCTACCTGAACGCCGTCGT
GGGAACCGCCCTGATCAAAAAGTACCCTAAGCTGGAAAGCGAGTTCGTGTACGGCGACTACAAGGTGTAC
GACGTGCGGAAGATGATCGCCAAGAGCGAGCAGGAAATCGGCAAGGCTACCGCCAAGTACTTCTTCTACA
GCAACATCATGAACTTTTTCAAGACCGAGATTACCCTGGCCAACGGCGAGATCCGGAAGCGGCCTCTGAT
CGAGACAAACGGCGAAACAGGCGAGATCGTGTGGGATAAGGGCCGGGACTTTGCCACCGTGCGGAAAGTG
CTGTCTATGCCCCAAGTGAATATCGTGAAAAAGACCGAGGTGCAGACAGGCGGCTTCAGCAAAGAGTCTA
TCCTGCCCAAGAGGAACAGCGACAAGCTGATCGCCAGAAAGAAGGACTGGGACCCTAAGAAGTACGGCGG
CTTCGACAGCCCCACCGTGGCCTATTCTGTGCTGGTGGTGGCCAAAGTGGAAAAGGGCAAGTCCAAGAAA
CTGAAGAGTGTGAAAGAGCTGCTGGGGATCACCATCATGGAAAGAAGCAGCTTCGAGAAGAATCCCATCG
ACTTTCTGGAAGCCAAGGGCTACAAAGAAGTGAAAAAGGACCTGATCATCAAGCTGCCTAAGTACTCCCT
GTTCGAGCTGGAAAACGGCCGGAAGAGAATGCTGGCCTCTGCCGGCGAACTGCAGAAGGGAAACGAACTG
GCCCTGCCCTCCAAATATGTGAACTTCCTGTACCTGGCCAGCCACTATGAGAAGCTGAAGGGCTCCCCCG
AGGATAATGAGCAGAAACAGCTGTTTGTGGAACAGCACAAACACTACCTGGACGAGATCATCGAGCAGAT
CAGCGAGTTCTCCAAGAGAGTGATCCTGGCCGACGCTAATCTGGACAAGGTGCTGAGCGCCTACAACAAG
CACAGAGACAAGCCTATCAGAGAGCAGGCCGAGAATATCATCCACCTGTTTACCCTGACCAATCTGGGAG
CCCCTGCCGCCTTCAAGTACTTTGACACCACCATCGACCGGAAGAGGTACACCAGCACCAAAGAGGTGCT
GGACGCCACCCTGATCCACCAGAGCATCACCGGCCTGTACGAGACACGGATCGACCTGTCTCAGCTGGGA
GGCGACGCGGCCGCGGAGCAGAAACTCATCTCTGAAGAAGATCTGGAACAAAAGTTGATTTCAGAAGAAG
ATCTGGAACAGAAGCTCATCTCTGAGGAAGATCTGTAATAAGGCGCGCCTCCTTAATGGGACTTGCAGCC
TCGGTACCAAATTCCAGAAAAGACACCCGAAAGGGTGTTTTTTCGTTTTGGTCCCACAGAATGAGCATCA
TGGCTCTAGTCGACATCGGAGAAGAGTACGGCTCTTTTAACCGCCTCAAGAACCAGATAAGTGAAATCTA
GTTCCAAACTATTTTGTCATTTTTAATTTTCGTATTAGCTTACGACGCTACACCCAGTTCCCATCTATTT
TGTCACTCTTCCCTAAATAATCCTTAAAAACTCCATTTCCACCCCTCCCAGTTCCCAACTATTTTGTCCG
CCCACAGCGGGGCATTTTTCTTCCTGTTATGTTTGGGCGCTGCATTAATGAATCGGCCAACGCGCGGGGA
GAGGCGGTTTGCGTATTGGGCGCTCTTCCGCTTCCTCGCTCACTGACCCGCTGCGCTCGGTCGTTCGGCT
GCGGCGAGCGGTATCAG
Features (pLannotate 1.2.2; 36 found; start..end, strand, type, name):
      8..116     -  oriT           oriT: incP origin of transfer
    335..374     -  CDS            λ integrase (fragment): integrase from phage λ; int
    385..773     -  rep_origin     R6K γ ori: γ replication origin from E. coli plasmid R6K; requires the R6K initiator protein pi for replication
    876..901     -  CDS            bla(M) (fragment): β-lactamase lacking the signal sequence; bla(M); allows cytosolic expression of β-lactamase
   1074..1934    -  CDS            AmpR: β-lactamase; bla; confers resistance to ampicillin, carbenicillin, and related antibiotics
   1935..2039    -  promoter       AmpR promoter: bla
   2134..2169    +  CDS            rop (fragment): Rop protein, which maintains plasmids at low copy number; rop
   2271..2370    +  misc_feature   bom (fragment): basis of mobility region from pBR322
   2376..2444    -  CDS            lacZα (fragment): LacZα fragment of β-galactosidase; lacZ fragment
   2516..2714    -  mobile_element Tn7R (fragment): mini-Tn7 element (right end of the Tn7 transposon) Tn7
   2718..2742    -  misc_feature   MCS (fragment): pBluescript multiple cloning site
   2763..2857    +  terminator     lambda t0 terminator: transcription terminator from phage lambda
   2867..2896    +  CDS            CmR (fragment): chloramphenicol acetyltransferase confers resistance to chloramphenicol
   2960..3046    +  terminator     rrnB T1 terminator: Escherichia coli rrnB; transcription terminator T1 from the E. coli rrnB gene
   3111..3144    +  protein_bind   FRT (minimal): supports FLP-mediated excision but not integration (Turan and Bode, 2011) FLP recombinase from the Saccharomyces cerevisiae 2μ plasmid
   3199..3990    -  CDS            neo: KKA2_KLEPN - Also known as kan, nptII. Experimental evidence at protein level: Swiss-Prot protein existence level 1. Resistance to kanamycin, neomycin, paromomycin, ribostamycin, butirosin and gentamicin B. From Klebsiella pneumoniae.
   4022..4084    -  CDS            tnpA (fragment): TN5P_ECOLX - Also known as tnp. Experimental evidence at protein level: Swiss-Prot protein existence level 1. Mediates transposition of transposon Tn5 by a 'cut and paste' mechanism. First, the monomeric transposase binds the 19 bp inverted DNA repeats flanking the transposon. Then, dimerization of the DNA- bound transposase creates a synaptic DNA complex. After nicking of the first DNA strand, excision of the transposon proceeds through a series of intermediates. The transposase then mediates the insertion of the transposon at a new site by strand transfer. The activity of the wild- type tran
   4101..4129    -  promoter       Pc promoter: intI1 (promoter lies within the coding sequence); class 1 integron promoter
   4207..4254    +  protein_bind   FRT: FLP-mediated recombination occurs in the 8-bp core sequence TCTAGAAA (Turan and Bode, 2011). FLP recombinase from the Saccharomyces cerevisiae 2μ plasmid
   4392..5069    -  CDS            mRFP1: monomeric derivative of DsRed (Campbell et al., 2002)
   5102..5131    -  promoter       J23119(SpeI) promoter (fragment): bacterial promoter (Registry of Standard Biological Parts BBa J23119) modified to end with an SpeI site
   5132..5155    -  promoter       lacIq promoter (fragment): lacI (mutant); In the lacIq allele, a single base change in the promoter boosts expression of the lacI gene about 10-fold.
   5306..5373    -  misc_RNA       tracrRNA (fragment): trans-activating CRISPR RNA for the Streptococcus pyogenes CRISPR/Cas9 system
   5391..5413    +  CDS            mRFP1 (fragment): monomeric derivative of DsRed (Campbell et al., 2002)
   5424..5441    -  protein_bind   lac operator (fragment): The lac repressor binds to the lac operator to inhibit transcription in E. coli. This inhibition can be relieved by adding lactose or isopropyl-β-D-thiogalactopyranoside (IPTG). lac repressor encoded by lacI
   5532..5618    -  ncRNA          Thr leader (fragment): Accession: RF00506 - Threonine operon leader
   5688..5709    -  protein_bind   CAP binding site: CAP binding activates transcription in the presence of cAMP. E. coli catabolite activator protein
   5722..6804    -  CDS            lacI: lac repressor; lacI; The lac repressor binds to the lac operator to inhibit transcription in E. coli. This inhibition can be relieved by adding lactose or isopropyl-β-D-thiogalactopyranoside (IPTG).
   6805..6882    -  promoter       lacIq promoter: lacI (mutant); In the lacIq allele, a single base change in the promoter boosts expression of the lacI gene about 10-fold.
   7078..7197    -  rep_origin     p15A ori (fragment): Plasmids containing the medium-copy-number p15A origin of replication can be propagated in E. coli cells that contain a second plasmid with the ColE1 origin.
   7254..7271    +  protein_bind   lac operator (fragment): The lac repressor binds to the lac operator to inhibit transcription in E. coli. This inhibition can be relieved by adding lactose or isopropyl-β-D-thiogalactopyranoside (IPTG). lac repressor encoded by lacI
   7271..7292    +  promoter       PLtetO-1 promoter (fragment): modified phage lambda PL promoter with tet operator sites (Lutz and Bujard, 1997)
   7313..11416   +  CDS            Cas9: Cas9 (Csn1) endonuclease from the Streptococcus pyogenes Type II CRISPR/Cas system generates RNA-guided double strand breaks in DNA
  11426..11515   +  CDS            3xMyc: 3 tandem Myc epitope tags
  11671..11836   -  mobile_element Tn7L: mini-Tn7 element (left end of the Tn7 transposon) Tn7
  11869..11923   -  CDS            lacI (fragment): lac repressor; lacI; The lac repressor binds to the lac operator to inhibit transcription in E. coli. This inhibition can be relieved by adding lactose or isopropyl-β-D-thiogalactopyranoside (IPTG).
