[The description below was written by a language model from this plasmid's Addgene catalogue record and pLannotate feature annotations shown in this document.]
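Description:
pJMP1187 is a roughly 12 kb bacterial Mobile-CRISPRi plasmid built on an R6K γ origin backbone. It replicates only in hosts that supply the pi initiator protein, so it acts as a suicide vector elsewhere. An incP oriT allows conjugative transfer into recipient bacteria. The backbone carries an AmpR β-lactamase gene for ampicillin selection during propagation in E. coli. A kanamycin/neomycin resistance gene (neo) lies inside the transposon and serves as the selectable marker after delivery. It is flanked by FRT sites, which in principle permit FLP-mediated removal of the marker.

The payload sits between the Tn7R and Tn7L ends, forming a mini-Tn7 element that is presumably inserted into the recipient chromosome by Tn7 transposase supplied in trans; the feature table shows no transposase genes on this plasmid. Within the transposon is a Streptococcus pyogenes Cas9 coding sequence. The record lists D10A and H840A mutations, making it catalytically dead dCas9, and it is fused to a C-terminal 3xMyc tag. Fragments of a PLtetO-1-type promoter with a lac operator lie upstream of it. An sgRNA cassette (the tracrRNA-derived scaffold plus a spacer that matches mRFP1) also sits next to a lac operator. A lacI gene driven by the lacIq promoter is present as well, which suggests IPTG-inducible control of the CRISPRi components. The transposon additionally carries an mRFP1 reporter downstream of constitutive-type promoter fragments, and terminators insulate the cassette.

Because the guide (NT1/RR1) targets the co-delivered rfp gene, the construct serves as an rfp "test" system. Loss of red fluorescence gives a readout of CRISPRi knockdown efficiency in a given bacterial species. Many of the short annotated fragments (rop, bom, lacZα, CmR, p15A and others) are probably cloning remnants or partial matches rather than functional parts.
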