Addgene plasmid #119256: pJMP1187
Purpose: rfp "test" strain
Depositing lab: Carol Gross & Jason Peters & Oren Rosenberg. Depositing organization: University of California, San Francisco (UCSF). Publication: Enabling genetic analysis of diverse bacteria with Mobile-CRISPRi. Peters JM, Koo BM, Patino R, Heussler GE, Hearne CC, Qu J, Inclan YF, Hawkins JS, Lu CHS, Silvis MR, Harden MM, Osadnik H, Peters JE, Engel JN, Dutton RJ, Grossman AD, Gross CA, Rosenberg OS. Nat Microbiol. 2019 Jan 7. pii: 10.1038/s41564-018-0327-z. doi: 10.1038/s41564-018-0327-z. PubMed 30617347.
Backbone
  Vector backbone: R6Kgamma
  Vector type: Bacterial Expression
  Selectable markers: Kanamycin
Growth in bacteria
  Bacterial resistance: Ampicillin, 100 μg/mL
  Growth temperature: 37°C
  Growth strain: BW25141
  Copy number: High Copy
Gene/Insert
  Gene/Insert name: sgRNA NT1/RR1 (rfp)
  gRNA/shRNA sequence: AACTTTCAGTTTAGCGGTCT
  Mutation: D10A and H840A
  Cloning method: Gibson Cloning
Terms and licenses: Academic/Nonprofit Terms; Industry Terms: Not Available to Industry
How to cite: pJMP1187 was a gift from Carol Gross & Jason Peters & Oren Rosenberg (Addgene plasmid # 119256 ; http://n2t.net/addgene:119256 ; RRID:Addgene_119256)
